>Addgene plasmid #146538 | pEYFP-N1-HsSmg5-del267-809_I | depositor full sequence | sequence record 288984 | Full Sequence
TAGTTATTAATAGTAATCAATTACGGGGTCATTAGTTCATAGCCCATATATGGAGTTCCGCGTTACATAA
CTTACGGTAAATGGCCCGCCTGGCTGACCGCCCAACGACCCCCGCCCATTGACGTCAATAATGACGTATG
TTCCCATAGTAACGCCAATAGGGACTTTCCATTGACGTCAATGGGTGGAGTATTTACGGTAAACTGCCCA
CTTGGCAGTACATCAAGTGTATCATATGCCAAGTACGCCCCCTATTGACGTCAATGACGGTAAATGGCCC
GCCTGGCATTATGCCCAGTACATGACCTTATGGGACTTTCCTACTTGGCAGTACATCTACGTATTAGTCA
TCGCTATTACCATGGTGATGCGGTTTTGGCAGTACATCAATGGGCGTGGATAGCGGTTTGACTCACGGGG
ATTTCCAAGTCTCCACCCCATTGACGTCAATGGGAGTTTGTTTTGGCACCAAAATCAACGGGACTTTCCA
AAATGTCGTAACAACTCCGCCCCATTGACGCAAATGGGCGGTAGGCGTGTACGGTGGGAGGTCTATATAA
GCAGAGCTGGTTTAGTGAACCGTCAGATCCGCTAGCGCTACCGGACTCAGATCTCGAGCTCAAGCTTCGA
ATTCGCAACATGAGCCAAGGCCCCCCCACAGGGGAGAGCAGCGAGCCCGAAGCAAAAGTCCTCCACACTA
AGCGGCTTTACCGGGCTGTGGTGGAGGCTGTGCATCGACTTGACCTCATCCTTTGCAACAAAACTGCTTA
TCAAGAAGTATTCAAACCAGAAAACATTAGCCTGAGGAACAAGCTGCGTGAGCTCTGCGTCAAGCTTATG
TTCCTGCACCCAGTGGACTATGGGAGAAAGGCTGAGGAGCTGCTGTGGAGAAGGGTATACTATGAAGTTA
TCCAGCTTATCAAGACTAACAAAAAGCACATCCACAGCCGGAGCACTTTGGAATGTGCCTACAGGACGCA
CCTGGTTGCTGGTATTGGCTTCTACCAGCATCTCCTTCTCTATATCCAGTCCCACTACCAGCTGGAACTG
CAGTGCTGCATCGACTGGACCCATGTCACTGACCCCCTCATAGGATGCAAGAAGCCAGTGTCTGCCTCAG
GGAAGGAGATGGATTGGGCACAGATGGCATGTCACCGATGTCTGGTGTATCTGGGGGATTTGTCCCGATA
TCAGAATGAATTAGCTGGCGTAGATACCGAGCTGCTAGCCGAGAGATTTTACTACCAAGCCCTGTCAGTA
GCTCCTCAGATTGGAATGCCCTTCAATCAGCTGGGCACCCTGGCAGGCAGCAAGTACTATAATGTGGAAG
CCATGTATTGCTACCTGCGCTGCATCCAGTCAGAAGTGTCCTTTGAGGGAGCCTATGGGAACCTCAAGCG
GCTGTATGACAAGGCAGCCAAAATGTACCACCAACTGACGCGTGCACAGTTCCGAATGGCACAGGAGGAA
GCTCGTCGGAACAGGCTCATGAGAGACATGGCTCAGCTACGACTTCAGCTCGAAGTGTCTCAGCTGGAGG
GCAGCCTGCAGCAGCCCAAGGCCCAGTCAGCCATGTCTCCCTACCTCGTCCCTGACACCCAGGCCCTCTG
CCACCATCTCCCTGTCATCCGCCAACTGGCCACCAGTGGCCGCTTCATTGTCATCATCCCAAGGACAGTG
ATCGATGGCCTGGATTTGCTGAAGAAGGAACACCCAGGGGCCCGGGATGGGATTCGGTACCTGGAGGCAG
AGTTTAAAAAAGGAAACAGGTACATTCGCTGCCAGAAAGAGGTGGGAAAGAGCTTTGAGCGGCATAAGCT
GAAGAGGCAGGATGCAGATGCCTGGACTCTCTATAAGATCCTAGACAGCTGCAAACAGCTGACTCTGGCC
CAGGGGGCAGGTGAGGAGGATCCGAGTGGCATGGTGACCATCATCACAGGCCTTCCACTGGACAACCCCA
GCGTGCTTTCAGGCCCCATGCAGGCAGCCCTGCAGGCCGCTGCCCACGCCAGTGTGGACATCAAGAATGT
TCTGGACTTCTACAAGCAGTGGAAGGAAATTGGTACGTCGACGGTACCGCGGGCCCGGGATCCACCGGTC
GCCACCATGGTGAGCAAGGGCGAGGAGCTGTTCACCGGGGTGGTGCCCATCCTGGTCGAGCTGGACGGCG
ACGTAAACGGCCACAAGTTCAGCGTGTCCGGCGAGGGCGAGGGCGATGCCACCTACGGCAAGCTGACCCT
GAAGTTCATCTGCACCACCGGCAAGCTGCCCGTGCCCTGGCCCACCCTCGTGACCACCTTCGGCTACGGC
CTGCAGTGCTTCGCCCGCTACCCCGACCACATGAAGCAGCACGACTTCTTCAAGTCCGCCATGCCCGAAG
GCTACGTCCAGGAGCGCACCATCTTCTTCAAGGACGACGGCAACTACAAGACCCGCGCCGAGGTGAAGTT
CGAGGGCGACACCCTGGTGAACCGCATCGAGCTGAAGGGCATCGACTTCAAGGAGGACGGCAACATCCTG
GGGCACAAGCTGGAGTACAACTACAACAGCCACAACGTCTATATCATGGCCGACAAGCAGAAGAACGGCA
TCAAGGTGAACTTCAAGATCCGCCACAACATCGAGGACGGCAGCGTGCAGCTCGCCGACCACTACCAGCA
GAACACCCCCATCGGCGACGGCCCCGTGCTGCTGCCCGACAACCACTACCTGAGCTACCAGTCCGCCCTG
AGCAAAGACCCCAACGAGAAGCGCGATCACATGGTCCTGCTGGAGTTCGTGACCGCCGCCGGGATCACTC
TCGGCATGGACGAGCTGTACAAGTAAAGCGGCCGCGACTCTAGATCATAATCAGCCATACCACATTTGTA
GAGGTTTTACTTGCTTTAAAAAACCTCCCACACCTCCCCCTGAACCTGAAACATAAAATGAATGCAATTG
TTGTTGTTAACTTGTTTATTGCAGCTTATAATGGTTACAAATAAAGCAATAGCATCACAAATTTCACAAA
TAAAGCATTTTTTTCACTGCATTCTAGTTGTGGTTTGTCCAAACTCATCAATGTATCTTAAGGCGTAAAT
TGTAAGCGTTAATATTTTGTTAAAATTCGCGTTAAATTTTTGTTAAATCAGCTCATTTTTTAACCAATAG
GCCGAAATCGGCAAAATCCCTTATAAATCAAAAGAATAGACCGAGATAGGGT
[37 nt withheld, positions 3203-3239]
AAAGAACGTGGACTCCAACGTCAAAGG
[49 nt withheld, positions 3267-3315]
T
[91 nt withheld, positions 3317-3407]
G
[124 nt withheld, positions 3409-3532]
CAGGTGGCACTTTTCGGGGAAATGTGCGCGGAACCCCTATTTGTTTATTTTTCTAAATACATTCAAATAT
GTATCCGCTCATGAGACAATAACCCTGATAAATGCTTCAATAATATTGAAAAAGGAAGAGTCCTGAGGCG
GAAAGAACCAGCTGTGGAATGTGTGTCAGTTAGGGTGTGGAAAGTCCCCAGGCTCCCCAGCAGGCAGAAG
TATGCAAAGCATGCATCTCAATTAGTCAGCAACCAGGTGTGGAAAGTCCCCAGGCTCCCCAGCAGGCAGA
AGTATGCAAAGCATGCATCTCAATTAGTCAGCAACCATAGTCCCGCCCCTAACTCCGCCCATCCCGCCCC
TAACTCCGCCCAGTTCCGCCCATTCTCCGCCCCATGGCTGACTAATTTTTTTTATTTATGCAGAGGCCGA
GGCCGCCTCGGCCTCTGAGCTATTCCAGAAGTAGTGAGGAGGCTTTTTTGGAGGCCTAGGCTTTTGCAAA
GATCGATCAAGAGACAGGATGAGGATCGTTTCGCATGATTGAACAAGATGGATTGCACGCAGGTTCTCCG
GCCGCTTGGGTGGAGAGGCTATTCGGCTATGACTGGGCACAACAGACAATCGGCTGCTCTGATGCCGCCG
TGTTCCGGCTGTCAGCGCAGGGGCGCCCGGTTCTTTTTGTCAAGACCGACCTGTCCGGTGCCCTGAATGA
ACTGCAAGACGAGGCAGCGCGGCTATCGTGGCTGGCCACGACGGGCGTTCCTTGCGCAGCTGTGCTCGAC
GTTGTCACTGAAGCGGGAAGGGACTGGCTGCTATTGGGCGAAGTGCCGGGGCAGGATCTCCTGTCATCTC
ACCTTGCTCCTGCCGAGAAAGTATCCATCATGGCTGATGCAATGCGGCGGCTGCATACGCTTGATCCGGC
TACCTGCCCATTCGACCACCAAGCGAAACATCGCATCGAGCGAGCACGTACTCGGATGGAAGCCGGTCTT
GTCGATCAGGATGATCTGGACGAAGAGCATCAGGGGCTCGCGCCAGCCGAACTGTTCGCCAGGCTCAAGG
CGAGCATGCCCGACGGCGAGGATCTCGTCGTGACCCATGGCGATGCCTGCTTGCCGAATATCATGGTGGA
AAATGGCCGCTTTTCTGGATTCATCGACTGTGGCCGGCTGGGTGTGGCGGACCGCTATCAGGACATAGCG
TTGGCTACCCGTGATATTGCTGAAGAGCTTGGCGGCGAATGGGCTGACCGCTTCCTCGTGCTTTACGGTA
TCGCCGCTCCCGATTCGCAGCGCATCGCCTTCTATCGCCTTCTTGACGAGTTCTTCTGAGCGGGACTCTG
GGGTTCGAAATGACCGACCAAGCGACGCCCAACCTGCCATCACGAGATTTCGATTCCACCGCCGCCTTCT
ATGAAAGGTTGGGCTTCGGAATCGTTTTCCGGGACGCCGGCTGGATGATCCTCCAGCGCGGGGATCTCAT
GCTGGAGTTCTTCGCCCACCCTAGGGGGAGGCTAACTGAAACACGGAAGGAGACAATACCGGAAGGAACC
CGCGCTATGACGGCAATAAAAAGACAGAATAAAACGCACGGTGTTGGGTCGTTTGTTCATAAACGCGGGG
TTCGGTCCCAGGGCTGGCACTCTGTCGATACCCCACCGAGACCCCATTGGGGCCAATACGCCCGCGTTTC
TTCCTTTTCCCCACCCCACCCCCCAAGTTCGGGTGAAGGCCCAGGGCTCGCAGCCAACGTCGGGGCGGCA
GGCCCTGCCATAGCCTCAGGTTACTCATATATACTTTAGATTGATTTAAAACTTCATTTTTAATTTAAAA
GGATCTAGGTGAAGATCCTTTTTGATAATCTCATGACCAAAATCCCTTAACGTGAGTTTTCGTTCCACTG
AGCGTCAGACCCCGTAGAAAAGATCAAAGGATCTTCTTGAGATCCTTTTTTTCTGCGCGTAATCTGCTGC
TTGCAAACAAAAAAACCACCGCTACCAGCGGTGGTTTGTTTGCCGGATCAAGAGCTACCAACTCTTTTTC
CGAAGGTAACTGGCTTCAGCAGAGCGCAGATACCAAATACTGTCCTTCTAGTGTAGCCGTAGTTAGGCCA
CCACTTCAAGAACTCTGTAGCACCGCCTACATACCTCGCTCTGCTAATCCTGTTACCAGTGGCTGCTGCC
AGTGGCGATAAGTCGTGTCTTACCGGGTTGGACTCAAGACGATAGTTACCGGATAAGGCGCAGCGGTCGG
GCTGAACGGGGGGTTCGTGCACACAGCCCAGCTTGGAGCGAACGACCTACACCGAACTGAGATACCTACA
GCGTGAGCTATGAGAAAGCGCCACGCTTCCCGAAGGGAGAAAGGCGGACAGGTATCCGGTAAGCGGCAGG
GTCGGAACAGGAGAGCGCACGAGGGAGCTTCCAGGGGGAAACGCCTGGTATCTTTATAGTCCTGTCGGGT
TTCGCCACCTCTGACTTGAGCGTCGATTTTTGTGATGCTCGTCAGGGGGGCGGAGCCTATGGAAAAACGC
CAGCAACGCGGCCTTTTTACGGTTCCTGGCCTTTTGCTGGCCTTTTGCTCACATGTTCTTTCCTGCGTTA
TCCCCTGATTCTGTGGATAACCGTATTACCGCCATGCAT
Features (pLannotate 1.2.2; 15 found; start..end, strand, type, name):
     61..364     +  enhancer       CMV enhancer: human cytomegalovirus immediate early enhancer
    365..568     +  promoter       CMV promoter: human cytomegalovirus (CMV) immediate early promoter
    591..634     +  misc_feature   MCS (fragment): multiple cloning site
   2067..2099    +  misc_feature   MCS (fragment): multiple cloning site
   2107..2826    +  CDS            EYFP: enhanced YFP mammalian codon-optimized
   2843..2926    +  CDS            large T antigen (fragment): large T antigen from SV40 (simian virus 40)
   2949..3070    +  polyA_signal   SV40 poly(A) signal: SV40 polyadenylation signal
   3104..3532    -  rep_origin     f1 ori (sequence partly withheld): f1 bacteriophage origin of replication; arrow indicates direction of (+) strand synthesis
   3559..3663    +  promoter       AmpR promoter: bla
   3665..4022    +  promoter       SV40 promoter: SV40 enhancer and early promoter
   4057..4851    +  CDS            NeoR/KanR: aminoglycoside phosphotransferase from Tn5; aph(3')-II (or nptII); confers resistance to neomycin, kanamycin, and G418 (Geneticin®)
   4872..5024    +  CDS            ble (fragment): BLE_KLEPN - Experimental evidence at protein level: Swiss-Prot protein existence level 1. Binding protein with a strong affinity to the bleomycin family of antibiotics. Binds to CL990; an antimitotic-antibiotic compound. From Klebsiella pneumoniae.
   5083..5130    +  polyA_signal   HSV TK poly(A) signal: herpes simplex virus thymidine kinase polyadenylation signal (Cole and Stacy, 1985)
   5221..5237    -  polyA_signal   bGH poly(A) signal (fragment): bovine growth hormone polyadenylation signal
   5459..6047    +  rep_origin     ori: high-copy-number ColE1/pMB1/pBR322/pUC origin of replication
