[The description below was written by a language model from this plasmid's Addgene catalogue record and pLannotate feature annotations shown in this document.]
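Description:
pEYFP-N1-HsSmg5-del267-809_I is a 6,161-nt mammalian expression plasmid encoding an internally deleted form of human SMG5 (also known as EST1B or LPTS-RP1). The catalogue lists the backbone as unknown, but the name and the annotated features match a pEYFP-N1-type layout. A CMV immediate-early enhancer and promoter sit upstream of a split multiple cloning site, followed by the EYFP coding sequence and an SV40 polyadenylation signal. The SMG5 insert is not annotated in the feature table. It presumably occupies the roughly 1.4 kb gap between the two MCS fragments, directly upstream of EYFP, which would place the fluorescent protein at the C-terminus of the SMG5 fragment. The record does not confirm the reading frame across this junction.

As the name indicates, the insert lacks the segment 267–809 of SMG5. It also carries one non-silent change (A254G, giving K85R) relative to the NCBI reference transcript. The plasmid is propagated in bacteria from a high-copy ColE1/pUC-type origin under kanamycin selection. The NeoR/KanR gene is driven by a bacterial bla promoter placed in tandem with the SV40 early promoter and is terminated by the HSV TK poly(A) signal. This arrangement also allows G418 selection in transfected mammalian cells. An f1 origin is present as well. The short large T antigen, ble and bGH poly(A) annotations are fragment matches to backbone sequence rather than functional elements.

The stated purpose is simply mammalian expression of this SMG5 deletion variant. The EYFP fusion would suit work such as localisation or domain-mapping studies, though the record does not specify any such use. The depositor notes that the supplied sequence may be theoretical or based on Sanger sequencing.
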