Addgene plasmid #146538: pEYFP-N1-HsSmg5-del267-809_I
Purpose: Mammalian Expression of HsSmg5-del267-809
Depositing lab: Elisa Izaurralde. Depositing organization: Max Planck Institute for Developmental Biology.
Backbone
  Vector backbone: Unknown
  Vector type: Mammalian Expression
Growth in bacteria
  Bacterial resistance: Kanamycin, 50 μg/mL
  Growth temperature: 37°C
  Growth strain: DH5alpha
  Copy number: High Copy
Gene/Insert
  Gene/Insert name: HsSmg5-del267-809
  Species: H. sapiens (human)
  Mutation: one non silent mutation A254G (K85R) compared to the sequence given by NCBI: NM_015327.2
  Entrez Gene: SMG5 (a.k.a. EST1B, LPTS-RP1, LPTSRP1, SMG-5)
  Cloning method: Unknown
Terms and licenses: Academic/Nonprofit Terms; Industry Terms: Not Available to Industry
Depositor comments: Plasmids from this collection were made available to the research community and donated after the lab closed. Please note that the sequence provided by the depositing laboratory may be theoretical/predicted or based on Sanger sequencing results. There may be discrepancies between sequencing results obtained by Addgene and the depositor sequence. If an Addgene verified sequence is not available, please contact before placing your order to request that our lab fully sequence the plasmid.
How to cite: pEYFP-N1-HsSmg5-del267-809_I was a gift from Elisa Izaurralde (Addgene plasmid # 146538 ; http://n2t.net/addgene:146538 ; RRID:Addgene_146538)
